>Addgene plasmid #75032 | pAAV CD68-hM3D(Gq)-mCherry | depositor full sequence | sequence record 156217 | Full plasmid sequence
AGAACGTTTTCCAATGATGAGCACTTTTAAAGTTCTGCTATGTGGCGCGGTATTATCCCGTATTGACGCC
GGGCAAGAGCAACTCGGTCGCCGCATACACTATTCTCAGAATGACTTGGTTGAGTACTCACCAGTCACAG
AAAAGCATCTTACGGATGGCATGACAGTAAGAGAATTATGCAGTGCTGCCATAACCATGAGTGATAACAC
TGCGGCCAACTTACTTCTGACAACGATCGGAGGACCGAAGGAGCTAACCGCTTTTTTGCACAACATGGGG
GATCATGTAACTCGCCTTGATCGTTGGGAACCGGAGCTGAATGAAGCCATACCAAACGACGAGCGTGACA
CCACGATGCCTGTAGCAATGGCAACAACGTTGCGCAAACTATTAACTGGCGAACTACTTACTCTAGCTTC
CCGGCAACAATTAATAGACTGGATGGAGGCGGATAAAGTTGCAGGACCACTTCTGCGCTCGGCCCTTCCG
GCTGGCTGGTTTATTGCTGATAAATCTGGAGCCGGTGAGCGTGGGTCTCGCGGTATCATTGCAGCACTGG
GGCCAGATGGTAAGCCCTCCCGTATCGTAGTTATCTACACGACGGGGAGTCAGGCAACTATGGATGAACG
AAATAGACAGATCGCTGAGATAGGTGCCTCACTGATTAAGCATTGGTAACTGTCAGACCAAGTTTACTCA
TATATACTTTAGATTGATTTAAAACTTCATTTTTAATTTAAAAGGATCTAGGTGAAGATCCTTTTTGATA
ATCTCATGACCAAAATCCCTTAACGTGAGTTTTCGTTCCACTGAGCGTCAGACCCCGTAGAAAAGATCAA
AGGATCTTCTTGAGATCCTTTTTTTCTGCGCGTAATCTGCTGCTTGCAAACAAAAAAACCACCGCTACCA
GCGGTGGTTTGTTTGCCGGATCAAGAGCTACCAACTCTTTTTCCGAAGGTAACTGGCTTCAGCAGAGCGC
AGATACCAAATACTGTCCTTCTAGTGTAGCCGTAGTTAGGCCACCACTTCAAGAACTCTGTAGCACCGCC
TACATACCTCGCTCTGCTAATCCTGTTACCAGTGGCTGCTGCCAGTGGCGATAAGTCGTGTCTTACCGGG
TTGGACTCAAGACGATAGTTACCGGATAAGGCGCAGCGGTCGGGCTGAACGGGGGGTTCGTGCACACAGC
CCAGCTTGGAGCGAACGACCTACACCGAACTGAGATACCTACAGCGTGAGCTATGAGAAAGCGCCACGCT
TCCCGAAGGGAGAAAGGCGGACAGGTATCCGGTAAGCGGCAGGGTCGGAACAGGAGAGCGCACGAGGGAG
CTTCCAGGGGGAAACGCCTGGTATCTTTATAGTCCTGTCGGGTTTCGCCACCTCTGACTTGAGCGTCGAT
TTTTGTGATGCTCGTCAGGGGGGCGGAGCCTATGGAAAAACGCCAGCAACGCGGCCTTTTTACGGTTCCT
GGCCTTTTGCTGGCCTTTTGCTCACATGTCCTGCAGGCAGCTGCGCGCTCGCTCGCTCACTGAGGCCGCC
CGGGCAAAGCCCGGGCGTCGGGCGACCTTTGGTCGCCCGGCCTCAGTGAGCGAGCGAGCGCGCAGAGAGG
GAGTGGCCAACTCCATCACTAGGGGTTCCTGCGGCCGCACGCGTGATATCAAACTGCCTGTTTGGGCTTC
TCATTTCTTACCTCCCCTTCCCTCTCCCACCTGCTACTGGGTGCATCTCTGCTCCCCCCTTCCCCAGCAG
ATGGTTACCTTTGGGCTGTTGCTTTCTTGTCACCATCTGAGTTCTCAGACGCTGGAAAGCCATGTTCTCG
GCTCTGTGAATGACAATGCTGACTGGAGTGCTGCCCCTCTGTAAAGGGCTGGGTGTGGATGGTCACAAGC
CCCTCACATGCCTCAGCCAAGAGGAAGTAGTACAGGGGTCAGCCCAGAGGTCCAGGGGAAAGGAGTGGAA
ACCGATTTCCCCACCAAGGGAGGGGCCTGTACCTCAGCTGTTCCCATAGCTACTTGCCACAACTGCCAAG
CAAGTTTCGCTGAGTTTGACACATGGATCCCTGTGGATCAACTGCCCTAGGACTCCGTTTGCACCCATGT
GACACTGTTGACTTTGCCCTGACGAAGCAGGGCCAACAGTCCCCTAACTTAATTACAAAAACTAATGACT
AAGAGAGAGGTGGCTAGAGCTGAGGCCCCTGAGTCAGGCTGTGGGTGGGATCATCTCCAGTACAGGAAGT
GAGACTTTCATTTCCTCCTTTCCAAGAGAGGGCTGAGGGAGCAGGGTTGAGCAACTGGTGCAGACAGCCT
AGCTGGACTTTGGGTGAGGCGGTTCAGCCATATCGTCGACGCCACCATGACCTTGCACAATAACAGTACA
ACCTCGCCTTTGTTTCCAAACATCAGCTCCTCCTGGATACACAGCCCCTCCGATGCAGGGCTGCCCCCGG
GAACCGTCACTCATTTCGGCAGCTACAATGTTTCTCGAGCAGCTGGCAATTTCTCCTCTCCAGACGGTAC
CACCGATGACCCTCTGGGAGGTCATACCGTCTGGCAAGTGGTCTTCATCGCTTTCTTAACGGGCATCCTG
GCCTTGGTGACCATCATCGGCAACATCCTGGTAATTGTGTCATTTAAGGTCAACAAGCAGCTGAAGACGG
TCAACAACTACTTCCTCTTAAGCCTGGCCTGTGCCGATCTGATTATCGGGGTCATTTCAATGAATCTGTT
TACGACCTACATCATCATGAATCGATGGGCCTTAGGGAACTTGGCCTGTGACCTCTGGCTTGCCATTGAC
TGCGTAGCCAGCAATGCCTCTGTTATGAATCTTCTGGTCATCAGCTTTGACAGATACTTTTCCATCACGA
GGCCGCTCACGTACCGAGCCAAACGAACAACAAAGAGAGCCGGTGTGATGATCGGTCTGGCTTGGGTCAT
CTCCTTTGTCCTTTGGGCTCCTGCCATCTTGTTCTGGCAATACTTTGTTGGAAAGAGAACTGTGCCTCCG
GGAGAGTGCTTCATTCAGTTCCTCAGTGAGCCCACCATTACTTTTGGCACAGCCATCGCTGGTTTTTATA
TGCCTGTCACCATTATGACTATTTTATACTGGAGGATCTATAAGGAAACTGAAAAGCGTACCAAAGAGCT
TGCTGGCCTGCAAGCCTCTGGGACAGAGGCAGAGACAGAAAACTTTGTCCACCCCACGGGCAGTTCTCGA
AGCTGCAGCAGTTACGAACTTCAACAGCAAAGCATGAAACGCTCCAACAGGAGGAAGTATGGCCGCTGCC
ACTTCTGGTTCACAACCAAGAGCTGGAAACCCAGCTCCGAGCAGATGGACCAAGACCACAGCAGCAGTGA
CAGTTGGAACAACAATGATGCTGCTGCCTCCCTGGAGAACTCCGCCTCCTCCGACGAGGAGGACATTGGC
TCCGAGACGAGAGCCATCTACTCCATCGTGCTCAAGCTTCCGGGTCACAGCACCATCCTCAACTCCACCA
AGTTACCCTCATCGGACAACCTGCAGGTGCCTGAGGAGGAGCTGGGGATGGTGGACTTGGAGAGGAAAGC
CGACAAGCTGCAGGCCCAGAAGAGCGTGGACGATGGAGGCAGTTTTCCAAAAAGCTTCTCCAAGCTTCCC
ATCCAGCTAGAGTCAGCCGTGGACACAGCTAAGACTTCTGACGTCAACTCCTCAGTGGGTAAGAGCACGG
CCACTCTACCTCTGTCCTTCAAGGAAGCCACTCTGGCCAAGAGGTTTGCTCTGAAGACCAGAAGTCAGAT
CACTAAGCGGAAAAGGATGTCCCTGGTCAAGGAGAAGAAAGCGGCCCAGACCCTCAGTGCGATCTTGCTT
GCCTTCATCATCACTTGGACCCCATACAACATCATGGTTCTGGTGAACACCTTTTGTGACAGCTGCATAC
CCAAAACCTTTTGGAATCTGGGCTACTGGCTGTGCTACATCAACAGCACCGTGAACCCCGTGTGCTATGC
TCTGTGCAACAAAACATTCAGAACCACTTTCAAGATGCTGCTGCTGTGCCAGTGTGACAAAAAAAAGAGG
CGCAAGCAGCAGTACCAGCAGAGACAGTCGGTCATTTTTCACAAGCGCGCACCCGAGCAGGCCTTGAAGG
ATCCCCCGGTCGCCACCATGGTGAGCAAGGGCGAGGAGGATAACATGGCCATCATCAAGGAGTTCATGCG
CTTCAAGGTGCACATGGAGGGCTCCGTGAACGGCCACGAGTTCGAGATCGAGGGCGAGGGCGAGGGCCGC
CCCTACGAGGGCACCCAGACCGCCAAGCTGAAGGTGACCAAGGGTGGCCCCCTGCCCTTCGCCTGGGACA
TCCTGTCCCCTCAGTTCATGTACGGCTCCAAGGCCTACGTGAAGCACCCCGCCGACATCCCCGACTACTT
GAAGCTGTCCTTCCCCGAGGGCTTCAAGTGGGAGCGCGTGATGAACTTCGAGGACGGCGGCGTGGTGACC
GTGACCCAGGACTCCTCCCTGCAGGACGGCGAGTTCATCTACAAGGTGAAGCTGCGCGGCACCAACTTCC
CCTCCGACGGCCCCGTAATGCAGAAGAAGACCATGGGCTGGGAGGCCTCCTCCGAGCGGATGTACCCCGA
GGACGGCGCCCTGAAGGGCGAGATCAAGCAGAGGCTGAAGCTGAAGGACGGCGGCCACTACGACGCTGAG
GTCAAGACCACCTACAAGGCCAAGAAGCCCGTGCAGCTGCCCGGCGCCTACAACGTCAACATCAAGTTGG
ACATCACCTCCCACAACGAGGACTACACCATCGTGGAACAGTACGAACGCGCCGAGGGCCGCCACTCCAC
CGGCGGCATGGACGAGCTGTACAAGTAAGAATTCGATATCAAGCTTATCGATAATCAACCTCTGGATTAC
AAAATTTGTGAAAGATTGACTGGTATTCTTAACTATGTTGCTCCTTTTACGCTATGTGGATACGCTGCTT
TAATGCCTTTGTATCATGCTATTGCTTCCCGTATGGCTTTCATTTTCTCCTCCTTGTATAAATCCTGGTT
GCTGTCTCTTTATGAGGAGTTGTGGCCCGTTGTCAGGCAACGTGGCGTGGTGTGCACTGTGTTTGCTGAC
GCAACCCCCACTGGTTGGGGCATTGCCACCACCTGTCAGCTCCTTTCCGGGACTTTCGCTTTCCCCCTCC
CTATTGCCACGGCGGAACTCATCGCCGCCTGCCTTGCCCGCTGCTGGACAGGGGCTCGGCTGTTGGGCAC
TGACAATTCCGTGGTGTTGTCGGGGAAATCATCGTCCTTTCCTTGGCTGCTCGCCTATGTTGCCACCTGG
ATTCTGCGCGGGACGTCCTTCTGCTACGTCCCTTCGGCCCTCAATCCAGCGGACCTTCCTTCCCGCGGCC
TGCTGCCGGCTCTGCGGCCTCTTCCGCGTCTTCGCCTTCGCCCTCAGACGAGTCGGATCTCCCTTTGGGC
CGCCTCCCCGCATCGATACCGAGCGCTGCTCGAGAGATCTACGGGTGGCATCCCTGTGACCCCTCCCCAG
TGCCTCTCCTGGCCCTGGAAGTTGCCACTCCAGTGCCCACCAGCCTTGTCCTAATAAAATTAAGTTGCAT
CATTTTGTCTGACTAGGTGTCCTTCTATAATATTATGGGGTGGAGGGGGGTGGTATGGAGCAAGGGGCAA
GTTGGGAAGACAACCTGTAGGGCCTGCGGGGTCTATTGGGAACCAAGCTGGAGTGCAGTGGCACAATCTT
GGCTCACTGCAATCTCCGCCTCCTGGGTTCAAGCGATTCTCCTGCCTCAGCCTCCCGAGTTGTTGGGATT
CCAGGCATGCATGACCAGGCTCAGCTAATTTTTGTTTTTTTGGTAGAGACGGGGTTTCACCATATTGGCC
AGGCTGGTCTCCAACTCCTAATCTCAGGTGATCTACCCACCTTGGCCTCCCAAATTGCTGGGATTACAGG
CGTGAACCACTGCTCCCTTCCCTGTCCTTCTGATTTTGTAGGTAACCACGTGCGGACCGAGCGGCCGCAG
GAACCCCTAGTGATGGAGTTGGCCACTCCCTCTCTGCGCGCTCGCTCGCTCACTGAGGCCGGGCGACCAA
AGGTCGCCCGACGCCCGGGCTTTGCCCGGGCGGCCTCAGTGAGCGAGCGAGCGCGCAGCTGCCTGCAGGG
GCGCCTGATGCGGTATTTTCTCCTTACGCATCTGTGCGGTATTTCACACCGCATA
[142 nt withheld, positions 6216-6357]
C
[141 nt withheld, positions 6359-6499]
CCTTTGACGTTGGAGTCCACGTTCTTT
[37 nt withheld, positions 6527-6563]
ACCCTATCTCGGGCTATTCTTTTGATTTATAAGGGATTTTGCCGATTTCGGCCTATTGGTTAAAAAATGA
GCTGATTTAACAAAAATTTAACGCGAATTTTAACAAAATATTAACGTTTACAATTTTATGGTGCACTCTC
AGTACAATCTGCTCTGATGCCGCATAGTTAAGCCAGCCCCGACACCCGCCAACACCCGCTGACGCGCCCT
GACGGGCTTGTCTGCTCCCGGCATCCGCTTACAGACAAGCTGTGACCGTCTCCGGGAGCTGCATGTGTCA
GAGGTTTTCACCGTCATCACCGAAACGCGCGAGACGAAAGGGCCTCGTGATACGCCTATTTTTATAGGTT
AATGTCATGATAATAATGGTTTCTTAGACGTCAGGTGGCACTTTTCGGGGAAATGTGCGCGGAACCCCTA
TTTGTTTATTTTTCTAAATACATTCAAATATGTATCCGCTCATGAGACAATAACCCTGATAAATGCTTCA
ATAATATTGAAAAAGGAAGAGTATGAGTATTCAACATTTCCGTGTCGCCCTTATTCCCTTTTTTGCGGCA
TTTTGCCTTCCTGTTTTTGCTCACCCAGAAACGCTGGTGAAAGTAAAAGATGCTGAAGATCAGTTGGGTG
CACGAGTGGGTTACATCGAACTGGATCTCAACAGCGGTAAGATCCTTGAGAGTTTTCGCCCCGA
Features (pLannotate 1.2.2; 14 found; start..end, strand, type, name):
    850..1438    +  rep_origin     ori: high-copy-number ColE1/pMB1/pBR322/pUC origin of replication
   1500..1640    -  repeat_region  AAV2 ITR: inverted terminal repeat of adeno-associated virus serotype 2 inverted
   2357..4126    +  CDS            CHRM3: ACM3_HUMAN - Experimental evidence at protein level: Swiss-Prot protein existence level 1. The muscarinic acetylcholine receptor mediates various cellular responses, including inhibition of adenylate cyclase, breakdown of phosphoinositides and modulation of potassium channels through the action of G proteins. Primary transducing effect is Pi turnover. From Homo sapiens (Human).
   4148..4855    +  CDS            mCherry: mCherry is a basic (constitutively fluorescent) red fluorescent protein published in 2004, derived from Discosoma sp.. It is reported to be a very rapidly-maturing monomer with low acid sensitivity.
   4859..4883    +  misc_feature   MCS (fragment): pBluescript multiple cloning site
   4883..5471    +  misc_feature   WPRE: woodchuck hepatitis virus posttranscriptional regulatory element
   5503..5979    +  polyA_signal   hGH poly(A) signal: human growth hormone polyadenylation signal
   6019..6159    +  repeat_region  AAV2 ITR: inverted terminal repeat of adeno-associated virus serotype 2 inverted
   6164..6215    -  misc_feature   bom (fragment): basis of mobility region from pBR322
   6234..6614    +  rep_origin     M13 ori (sequence partly withheld): M13 bacteriophage origin of replication; arrow indicates direction of (+) strand synthesis
   6690..6739    -  misc_feature   bom (fragment): basis of mobility region from pBR322
   6841..6876    -  CDS            rop (fragment): Rop protein, which maintains plasmids at low copy number; rop
   6971..7075    +  promoter       AmpR promoter: bla
   7076..679     +  CDS            AmpR (across the origin): β-lactamase; bla; confers resistance to ampicillin, carbenicillin, and related antibiotics
