[The description below was written by a language model from this plasmid's Addgene catalogue record and pLannotate feature annotations shown in this document.]
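Description:
pAAV CD68-hM3D(Gq)-mCherry is an adeno-associated virus transfer plasmid for mammalian expression of an excitatory chemogenetic receptor under the CD68 promoter. It is propagated in bacteria as a high-copy plasmid through a ColE1/pUC-type origin and selected with ampicillin through the β-lactamase gene and its own promoter. An M13 phage origin and small remnants of pBR322 elements (bom, rop fragments) also lie in the backbone. The catalogue lists a total size of 7,070 bp, whereas the depositor's full sequence used for annotation is 7,257 nt, a small discrepancy that the record does not explain.

The expression cassette sits between two AAV2 inverted terminal repeats, which are the cis elements needed for replication and packaging of the intervening DNA into AAV particles when helper functions are supplied. The annotation software did not call the CD68 promoter, but an unannotated stretch between the left ITR and the coding region is where it would be expected. Downstream is a coding sequence matching the human M3 muscarinic acetylcholine receptor (CHRM3). In the hM3D(Gq) form this is an engineered DREADD that signals through Gq when activated by a synthetic ligand rather than by acetylcholine. It is followed closely by mCherry, consistent with the fusion named in the insert, giving red fluorescent labelling of expressing cells. A WPRE enhances transcript stability and expression, and the human growth hormone polyadenylation signal terminates the message.

CD68 is a marker of the macrophage and microglial lineage, so the design suggests chemogenetic activation aimed at such cells. The associated publication concerns spinal inflammasome activation and neuropathic pain in rats. The plasmid was generated within the Illuminating the Druggable Genome programme.
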