Addgene plasmid #75032: pAAV CD68-hM3D(Gq)-mCherry
Purpose: Expression of hM3D(Gq) using the CD68 promoter.
Depositing lab: Bryan Roth. Publication: Morphine paradoxically prolongs neuropathic pain in rats by amplifying spinal NLRP3 inflammasome activation. Grace PM, Strand KA, Galer EL, Urban DJ, Wang X, Baratta MV, Fabisiak TJ, Anderson ND, Cheng K, Greene LI, Berkelhammer D, Zhang Y, Ellis AL, Yin HH, Campeau S, Rice KC, Roth BL, Maier SF, Watkins LR. Proc Natl Acad Sci U S A. 2016 Jun 14;113(24):E3441-50. doi: 10.1073/pnas.1602070113. Epub 2016 May 31. PubMed 27247388.
Backbone
  Vector backbone: AAV
  Backbone size w/o insert (bp): 4023
  Total vector size (bp): 7070
  Vector type: Mammalian Expression, AAV
Growth in bacteria
  Bacterial resistance: Ampicillin, 100 μg/mL
  Growth temperature: 37°C
  Growth strain: NEB Stable
  Copy number: High Copy
Gene/Insert
  Gene/Insert name: hM3D(Gq)-mCherry
  Species: Synthetic
  Insert size (bp): 2496
  Promoter: CD68
  Cloning method: Restriction Enzyme; 5′ cloning site unknown (unknown if destroyed); 3′ cloning site unknown (unknown if destroyed)
  Sequencing primers: 5′ tacaacctcgcctttgtttccaaacatc; 3′ caacgggccacaactcctc
Terms and licenses: Academic/Nonprofit Terms; Industry Terms: Not Available to Industry
Depositor comments: These plasmids were generated as part of the Illuminating the Druggable Genome (IDG) program sponsored by the NIH Common Fund. The goal of this program is to identify, gather, and distribute information and resources for proteins that currently are not well-studied yet belong to commonly drug-targeted protein families: protein kinases, non-olfactory G-protein coupled receptors (GPCRs), and ion channels. The IDG program is designed to develop fundamental research tools for understudied proteins, elucidate their function, and disseminate the IDG-related resources and data to the greater scientific community.
How to cite: pAAV CD68-hM3D(Gq)-mCherry was a gift from Bryan Roth (Addgene plasmid # 75032)
