>Addgene plasmid #75032 | pAAV CD68-hM3D(Gq)-mCherry | addgene partial sequence | sequence record 160964 | pBR322ori-F 5'-GGGAAACGCCTGGTATCTTT-3'
CTGACTTGAGCGTCGATTTTTGTGATGCTCGTCAGGGGGGCGGAGCCTATGGAAAAACGCCAGCAACGCG
GCCTTTTTACGGTTCCTGGCCTTTTGCTGGCCTTTTGCTCACATGTCCTGCAGGCAGCTGCGCGCTCGCT
CGCTCACTGAGGCCGCCCGGGCGTCGGGCGACCTTTGGTCGCCCGGCCTCAGTGAGCGAGCGAGCGCGCA
GAGAGGGAGTGGCCAACTCCATCACTAGGGGTTCCTGCGGCCGCACGCGTGATATCAAACTGCCTGTTTG
GGCTTCTCATTTCTTACCTCCCCTTCCCTCTCCCACCTGCTACTGGGTGCATCTCTGCTCCCCCCTTCCC
CAGCAGATGGTTACCTTTGGGCTGTTGCTTTCTTGTCACCATCTGAGTTCTCAGACGCTGGAAAGCCATG
TTCTCGGCTCTGTGAATGACAATGCTGACTGGAGTGCTGCCCCTCTGTAAAGGGCTGGGTGTGGATGGTC
ACAAGCCCCTCACATGCCTCAGCCAAGAGGAAGTAGTACAGGGGTCAGCCCAGAGGTCCAGGGGAAAGGA
GTGGAAACCGATTTCCCCACCAAGGGAGGGGCCTGTACCTCAGCTGTTCCCATAGCTACTTGCCACAACT
GCCAAGCAAGTTTCGCTGAGTTTGACACATGGATCCCTGTGGATCAACTGCCCTAGGACTCCGTTTGCAC
CCATGTGACACTGTTGACTTTGCCCTGACGAAGCAGGGCCAACAGTCCCCTAACTTAATTACAAAAACTA
ATGACTAAGAGAGAGGTGGCTAGAGCTGAGGCCCCTGAGTCAGGCTGTGGGTGGGATCATCTCCAGTACA
GGAAGTGAGACTTTCATTTCCTCCTTTCCAAGAGAGGGCTGAGGGAGCAGGGTTGAGCAACTGGTGCAGA
CAGCCTAGCTGGACTTTGGGTGAGGCGGTTCAGCCATATCGTCGACGCCACCATG
