>Addgene plasmid #75032 | pAAV CD68-hM3D(Gq)-mCherry | addgene partial sequence | sequence record 161144 | mCherry-R 5'-TTGGTCACCTTCAGCTTGG-3'
CCTCGCCCTCGATCTCGAACTCGTGGCCGTTCACGGAGCCCTCCATGTGCACCTTGAAGCGCATGAACTC
CTTGATGATGGCCATGTTATCCTCCTCGCCCTTGCTCACCATGGTGGCGACCGGTGGATCCCGCCTGGCA
GTGCCGATGTTCCGATACTGGCACAGCAGCAGGTGCCGGAAGGTCTTTTTAAAGGTGGCGTTGCACAGAG
CATAGCAGGCAGGGTTGATGGTGCTGTTGACGTAGCAGAGCCAGTAGCCAATGGACCACACCGTGTCAGG
GATGCAGCTCTGGCAGAAGGTGTTCACCAGGACCATGACGTTGTAGGGCGTCCAGGTGAGGATGAAGGCC
AGCAGAATGGCAAAGATCGTTCGTGTCACTTTGCGCTCCCGGGCCGCCATCTGCCGCTTCTTGCGCACCT
GGTTGCGAGCGATGCTGGCGAACTTGCGGGCCACGTTGGCCGCAGGGCGCATGCCAGCCGGCGTGGCAGG
CACAATCTCAATGGCTGTCACACACTCATTGCCTGTCTGCTTCGTCACAATCTGGATCTTGGACCATCTG
GAGGCTGGGTTGAGGGCCCGCGGCTGCAGGGGAGGGGCGGGCATGGCGGGCGTGGTGGCCTCTGTGGTGG
ACAGCTCTGTGGCTGGGCGTTCCTTGGTGTTCTGGGTGGCACTGCCTGAGCTGGACTCATTGGAAGTGTC
CTTATCAGCCACGGGGCGCGGTGGCGGTGGCAGCGCTGGCGGGGGGGCCTCCTCCAGCTTGCCATTGCGC
AGCTCCTCCCGGGCGGCCTCCCCGGGCGGGGGCTTCTTGACGCTCTGCTTCATTAGTGGGCTCTTGAGGA
AGGCCAGCGTCTTGGCTTTCTTCTCCTTCGGGCCCTCGGGCCGGTGCTTGTGGACTCGGCTGCGACTGGC
CAGGGAGATGTGGATGTACAGCACCGTCATGATGACCACAGGCAGGTAGAAGCCAGCAATGGCTGTGCCA
AAGGTCACTGCTGGGTTGGACAGGAACTGGATGAAGCACTGGTTGTCGGGCACCGTCCGCTTACCCACCA
CAAACTGCCAGAACAAGATGGCAGGCGCCCAGAGCACGAAGGACAGTACCCAGGCAGCAGCAATCATGAG
GCCTGCCATC
